>Addgene plasmid #47785 | RON6-bio | depositor full sequence | sequence record 68879 | RON6-bio sequence 9438 bps
AGATCTATACATTGAATCAATATTGGCAATTAGCCATATTAGTCATTGGTTATATAGCATAAATCAATAT
TGGCTATTGGCCATTGCATACGTTGTATCTATATCATAATATGTACATTTATATTGGCTCATGTCCAATA
TGACCGCCATGTTGACATTGATTATTGACTAGTTATTAATAGTAATCAATTACGGGGTCATTAGTTCATA
GCCCATATATGGAGTTCCGCGTTACATAACTTACGGTAAATGGCCCGCCTGGCTGACCGCCCAACGACCC
CCGCCCATTGACGTCAATAATGACGTATGTTCCCATAGTAACGCCAATAGGGACTTTCCATTGACGTCAA
TGGGTGGAGTATTTACGGTAAACTGCCCACTTGGCAGTACATCAAGTGTATCATATGCCAAGTCCGCCCC
CTATTGACGTCAATGACGGTAAATGGCCCGCCTGGCATTATGCCCAGTACATGACCTTACGGGACTTTCC
TACTTGGCAGTACATCTACGTATTAGTCATCGCTATTACCATGGTGATGCGGTTTTGGCAGTACACCAAT
GGGCGTGGATAGCGGTTTGACTCACGGGGATTTCCAAGTCTCCACCCCATTGACGTCAATGGGAGTTTGT
TTTGGCACCAAAATCAACGGGACTTTCCAAAATGTCGTAATAACCCCGCCCCGTTGACGCAAATGGGCGG
TAGGCGTGTACGGTGGGAGGTCTATATAAGCAGAGCTCGTTTAGTGAACCGTCAGATCCTCACTCTCTTC
CGCATCGCTGTCTGCGAGGGCCAGCTGTTGGGCTCGCGGTTGAGGACAAACTCTTCGCGGTCTTTCCAGT
ACTCTTGGATCGGAAACCCGTCGGCCTCCGAACGGTACTCCGCCACCGAGGGACCTGAGCGAGTCCGCAT
CGACCGGATCGGAAAACCTCTCGAGAAAGGCGTCTAACCAGTCACAGTCGCAAGGTAGGCTGAGCACCGT
GGCGGGCGGCAGCGGGTGGCGGTCGGGGTTGTTTCTGGCGGAGGTGCTGCTGATGATGTAATTAAAGTAG
GCGGTCTTGAGACGGCGGATGGTCGAGGTGAGGTGTGGCAGGCTTGAGATCCAGCTGTTGGGGTGAGTAC
TCCCTCTCAAAAGCGGGCATTACTTCTGCGCTAAGATTGTCAGTTTCCAAAAACGAGGAGGATTTGATAT
TCACCTGGCCCGATCTGGCCATACACTTGAGTGACAATGACATCCACTTTGCCTTTCTCTCCACAGGTGT
CCACTCCCAGGTCCAAGTTTGCCACCATGGAGTTTCAGACCCAGGTACTCATGTCCCTGCTGCTCTGCAT
GTCTGGTGCGGCCGCTTTCCTGCGGAACAAAGAGCACGCCAACCTGATCAACAGCTACAACGACATCGTC
GAGGACATCAACATCAAGAAAGAGGAAAAGAGCAGCAGCGAGCCCCCATTCATCCCCATCAAGAACAAGA
TCGACAACGTGCACACCAAGAACAACAACCAGTACAACCTGCACAACAACAAGGCCAACAAAGCCCACCT
GACCTACGGCACCCACACCAGCTTTCTGCAGAACTGCGCCATCAACGACTGCGTGGACGTGGACAACAAG
GACAGCGAGATCAACAATATCGCCAAAGAGAAGGACGACAACAACAACAACAATGGCGCCAAGCAGATCG
AGGAAAAGAACAAAATCAACAAGGCCGACCTGCACCGGCAGAACGAGCTGAACCTGCAGAGCGGCAAGAA
CGAGCAGGATATCAACAAGAACGAGAAGGGCAAGCAGGACATCAGCAACAGCAACGCCGAGAACAAGAAG
GACGTCAAAGAGGGCGTCAAAGAGCTGGAAGAGAAGAAGAAAGAAGAGAAGATCAGCGACGACCACAAAG
TGGAAGAGAATAAAAAGTCCGACGATCACAAAGTCGAGGAAAACAAGAAGTCTGACGACCATAAGGTCGA
AGAAAACAAGAAAAGCGACGATCACAAGATCGAAGAGGTCAAAAAGGTCGAGGAACACGAGGAAGATGAG
GAAGAGGACAAGAAAGAGAAGAAATCTGAAAACAAAAACAAGGATGAGAACAAGGACGAGAATGACGAGG
ACAACGACGAGATCTCCGACGAGGACGAGGTGGACGACGACGTGGAAGAAGATAAGAACGAAAACGACGA
CATCGACGACGATAAGAAAGAGACAGACAAGACCCACCTGGAAGAGGAAGAGAACGAGATCATCGAGAAA
GAGTTCAGCGACAAGAAGAAGAACGGCAAGAACAAGGATACCAAGAAAGAAAAGAGCAAGGACACCGAAA
AAGAGAAGTCCAAGGACATTGAGAAAGAGAAAAGCAAAGACAAAGAGAAAGAAAAATCTAAGGACAAAGA
AAAAGAGAAGGGGAAGGACAAAGAGAAAGAGAAATCCAAAGACATCGAAAAAGAAAAAGAAAAGGACAAG
GATATCGAGAAAGAGAAGTCTAAAGATACCGCCAAAGAAAAAGAAAAAGACAAAGACATTGAAAAAGAAA
AGTCCAAGGATATGGAAAAGCTGAAGAACAAGCAGAACGACGAGAAGAAAAAGGACGATAACGAGAAAAA
GAAGAATGATAAGCAGGATATTCACGACGACAACGATGATGAGAACGACATGGAAGAGATTGAGGAAAAT
GACGACGAAGAGGACGAGGATGAGGACATGGAAAACAAAAAGAAGAAAAAAAAGGGCAAAAACGGGAATG
AGAACGGAAACGAGAATGGCGCCGAGAACGGCAATGAGAACGGCAATGAAAACGGGAATGAGAATGAGAA
CAAGAATGAGGCCGAGAATGAGAACGAAAATGAGAACGAAAACGAGAATGGGAACGAAAACGAAAATGAG
AAAGAGAATGAGAAGGACAAGAACATCAAAGAAATCGAGAACGTGGCCAACGCCAACAAAGAGAACTACG
AGAAGATCAACAAGAATTCCGAGATCACCATCACCAAGAGCAACATCGACATCTATAACAACAACCGGAA
CAACGATATCGACAAAGTGAACAACCACATCTTCACCAACCAGCAGAAGAAGCACAACCTCCACAACGAG
CAGAACAAGTTCAACGAGGCCCTGAATGTGGCCACCAACCACAAGAACCACTACGAGGAAAAAAAGAAAT
ACGAGTCCAACATGTTCAACGTGGACAAGCGGATGCACAAGAACCTGGCCAGCATGGACACCATCCTGCA
CAACCTGAACGACAAGCTGAGCCACCACAAGGACCTGAAGAACAGAGAGCTGAAGCTGAAGTTCGAGGCC
ATGAGCCGGATCAAAGAGTACAAGATCTATAACGAGCTGATCCAGAAGTCCGTCGAGATCCTGACCCTGC
GGCTGACCAAGATCAACGACGAGCTGAAGAAGCTGAAGGACATCTCCGAGAACGCCCTGCAGAAGTACAT
CAACGAGAAAGGCTACGGCCTGATGAAGCACTACAACTTCCCCGAGTACAACAAGCTCGAGGAAGAAAAG
ATCATGAAGCGGAGCAAGATCACCTGGAATGAGAAAAAGAGCCACCACCTGTACTGCCCCATGGAATGCA
ACAAAGAGCGGTGCTACAACCGGCCCAGAGGCCCTACCCAGTGCTACAAGCTGGAACAGATCGGCCGGAA
CATCGAGACAATCTGCGAGCCCTTCATCAACGAGCACAACGGCGCCTGCAGACCCGACTTCCACCACTGC
GCCATTGCCGAGCCCGAGCGGAACAAGAAGTACAGCATCTACGCCACCGACGACGTGCACTTCGTGCCCA
GCCAGTTCGTGACCATCAAGGGCTACAATCTGCACGAGTGCCTGCAGTTTCTGGTGGTCAAGAAGAACAG
CGCCTGCGGCCCCATGACCATCGAGAAGAACCTGATGGAAAGCGAGGAAATCCTGAAAGAACCCGTGCTG
AGCAAGGTGCTGTACAACGAGATCCTGTTCGAGAACATCAAGATCAGCACCCCTGGCGAGTACAATATCT
GCCTGGCCCAGTTCTACCAGGACCCCGAGAAGGATGACATCCTGAGCGAGAACTCCGCCAACAAGTATAA
GAAGAAAAAGAAAAACGATATGAAGGTGCTGGGCATCGACACCATCGGCACCCTGTACGTGCTGCCCCTG
CACGAGAAGCAGAAAACCGGAGGCGCGCCGTCGACCTCCATCACGGCCTATAAGAGTGAGGGGGAGTCAG
CGGAGTTCTCCTTCCCACTCAACCTTGGAGAGGAAAGCCTGCAGGGAGAGTTGAGATGGAAGGCAGAGAA
GGCTCCTTCTTCCCAGTCCTGGATCACCTTCTCCCTAAAGAACCAAAAGGTGTCTGTGCAGAAGTCTACT
AGCAACCCCAAGTTCCAGCTGTCCGAAACGCTCCCACTCACCCTTCAGATACCCCAGGTCTCCCTTCAGT
TTGCTGGTTCTGGCAACCTGACCCTGACTCTGGACAGAGGGATACTGTATCAGGAAGTGAACCTGGTGGT
GATGAAAGTGACTCAGCCCGACAGCAACACTTTGACCTGTGAGGTGATGGGACCCACCTCACCCAAGATG
AGACTGATCTTGAAGCAGGAGAATCAGGAGGCCAGGGTCTCCAGGCAGGAGAAAGTGATTCAAGTGCAGG
CCCCTGAAGCAGGGGTGTGGCAATGTCTACTGAGTGAAGGTGAAGAGGTCAAGATGGACTCCAAGATCCA
GGTTTTATCCAAAGGGTTGAATTCCGGATCACTGCATCATATTCTGGATGCACAGAAAATGGTGTGGAAT
CATCGTTAAGTCTAGACACGTGATTAATTAAGGATCCCCCGACCTCGACCTCTGGCTAATAAAGGAAATT
TATTTTCATTGCAATAGTGTGTTGGAATTTTTTGTGTCTCTCACTCGGAAGGACATATGGGAGGGCAAAT
CATTTGGTCGAGATCCCTCGGAGATCTCTAGCTAGAGGATCGATCCCCGCCCCGGACGAACTAAACCTGA
CTACGACATCTCTGCCCCTTCTTCGCGGGGCAGTGCATGTAATCCCTTCAGTTGGTTGGTACAACTTGCC
AACTGGGCCCTGTTCCACATGTGACACGGGGGGGGACCAAACACAAAGGGGTTCTCTGACTGTAGTTGAC
ATCCTTATAAATGGATGTGCACATTTGCCAACACTGAGTGGCTTTCATCCTGGAGCAGACTTTGCAGTCT
GTGGACTGCAACACAACATTGCCTTTATGTGTAACTCTTGGCTGAAGCTCTTACACCAATGCTGGGGGAC
ATGTACCTCCCAGGGGCCCAGGAAGACTACGGGAGGCTACACCAACGTCAATCAGAGGGGCCTGTGTAGC
TACCGATAAGCGGACCCTCAAGAGGGCATTAGCAATAGTGTTTATAAGGCCCCCTTGTTAACCCTAAACG
GGTAGCATATGCTTCCCGGGTAGTAGTATATACTATCCAGACTAACCCTAATTCAATAGCATATGTTACC
CAACGGGAAGCATATGCTATCGAATTAGGGTTAGTAAAAGGGTCCTAAGGAACAGCGATATCTCCCACCC
CATGAGCTGTCACGGTTTTATTTACATGGGGTCAGGATTCCACGAGGGTAGTGAACCATTTTAGTCACAA
GGGCAGTGGCTGAAGATCAAGGAGCGGGCAGTGAACTCTCCTGAATCTTCGCCTGCTTCTTCATTCTCCT
TCGTTTAGCTAATAGAATAACTGCTGAGTTGTGAACAGTAAGGTGTATGTGAGGTGCTCGAAAACAAGGT
TTCAGGTGACGCCCCCAGAATAAAATTTGGACGGGGGGTTCAGTGGTGGCATTGTGCTATGACACCAATA
TAACCCTCACAAACCCCTTGGGCAATAAATACTAGTGTAGGAATGAAACATTCTGAATATCTTTAACAAT
AGAAATCCATGGGGTGGGGACAAGCCGTAAAGACTGGATGTCCATCTCACACGAATTTATGGCTATGGGC
AACACATAATCCTAGTGCAATATGATACTGGGGTTATTAAGATGTGTCCCAGGCAGGGACCAAGACAGGT
GAACCATGTTGTTACACTCTATTTGTAACAAGGGGAAAGAGAGTGGACGCCGACAGCAGCGGACTCCACT
GGTTGTCTCTAACACCCCCGAAAATTAAACGGGGCTCCACGCCAATGGGGCCCATAAACAAAGACAAGTG
GCCACTCTTTTTTTTGAAATTGTGGAGTGGGGGCACGCGTCAGCCCCCACACGCCGCCCTGCGGTTTTGG
ACTGTAAAATAAGGGTGTAATAACTTGGCTGATTGTAACCCCGCTAACCACTGCGGTCAAACCACTTGCC
CACAAAACCACTAATGGCACCCCGGGGAATACCTGCATAAGTAGGTGGGCGGGCCAAGATAGGGGCGCGA
TTGCTGCGATCTGGAGGACAAATTACACACACTTGCGCCTGAGCGCCAAGCACAGGGTTGTTGGTCCTCA
TATTCACGAGGTCGCTGAGAGCACGGTGGGCTAATGTTGCCATGGGTAGCATATACTACCCAAATATCTG
GATAGCATATGCTATCCTAATCTATATCTGGGTAGCATAGGCTATCCTAATCTATATCTGGGTAGCATAT
GCTATCCTAATCTATATCTGGGTAGTATATGCTATCCTAATTTATATCTGGGTAGCATAGGCTATCCTAA
TCTATATCTGGGTAGCATATGCTATCCTAATCTATATCTGGGTAGTATATGCTATCCTAATCTGTATCCG
GGTAGCATATGCTATCCTAATAGAGATTAGGGTAGTATATGCTATCCTAATTTATATCTGGGTAGCATAT
ACTACCCAAATATCTGGATAGCATATGCTATCCTAATCTATATCTGGGTAGCATATGCTATCCTAATCTA
TATCTGGGTAGCATAGGCTATCCTAATCTATATCTGGGTAGCATATGCTATCCTAATCTATATCTGGGTA
GTATATGCTATCCTAATTTATATCTGGGTAGCATAGGCTATCCTAATCTATATCTGGGTAGCATATGCTA
TCCTAATCTATATCTGGGTAGTATATGCTATCCTAATCTGTATCCGGGTAGCATATGCTATCCTCATGAT
AAGCTGTCAAACATGAGAATTTTCTTGAAGACGAAAGGGCCTCGTGATACGCCTATTTTTATAGGTTAAT
GTCATGATAATAATGGTTTCTTAGACGTCAGGTGGCACTTTTCGGGGAAATGTGCGCGGAACCCCTATTT
GTTTATTTTTCTAAATACATTCAAATATGTATCCGCTCATGAGACAATAACCCTGATAAATGCTTCAATA
ATATTGAAAAAGGAAGAGTATGAGTATTCAACATTTCCGTGTCGCCCTTATTCCCTTTTTTGCGGCATTT
TGCCTTCCTGTTTTTGCTCACCCAGAAACGCTGGTGAAAGTAAAAGATGCTGAAGATCAGTTGGGTGCAC
GAGTGGGTTACATCGAACTGGATCTCAACAGCGGTAAGATCCTTGAGAGTTTTCGCCCCGAAGAACGTTT
TCCAATGATGAGCACTTTTAAAGTTCTGCTATGTGGCGCGGTATTATCCCGTGTTGACGCCGGGCAAGAG
CAACTCGGTCGCCGCATACACTATTCTCAGAATGACTTGGTTGAGTACTCACCAGTCACAGAAAAGCATC
TTACGGATGGCATGACAGTAAGAGAATTATGCAGTGCTGCCATAACCATGAGTGATAACACTGCGGCCAA
CTTACTTCTGACAACGATCGGAGGACCGAAGGAGCTAACCGCTTTTTTGCACAACATGGGGGATCATGTA
ACTCGCCTTGATCGTTGGGAACCGGAGCTGAATGAAGCCATACCAAACGACGAGCGTGACACCACGATGC
CTGCAGCAATGGCAACAACGTTGCGCAAACTATTAACTGGCGAACTACTTACTCTAGCTTCCCGGCAACA
ATTAATAGACTGGATGGAGGCGGATAAAGTTGCAGGACCACTTCTGCGCTCGGCCCTTCCGGCTGGCTGG
TTTATTGCTGATAAATCTGGAGCCGGTGAGCGTGGGTCTCGCGGTATCATTGCAGCACTGGGGCCAGATG
GTAAGCCCTCCCGTATCGTAGTTATCTACACGACGGGGAGTCAGGCAACTATGGATGAACGAAATAGACA
GATCGCTGAGATAGGTGCCTCACTGATTAAGCATTGGTAACTGTCAGACCAAGTTTACTCATATATACTT
TAGATTGATTTAAAACTTCATTTTTAATTTAAAAGGATCTAGGTGAAGATCCTTTTTGATAATCTCATGA
CCAAAATCCCTTAACGTGAGTTTTCGTTCCACTGAGCGTCAGACCCCGTAGAAAAGATCAAAGGATCTTC
TTGAGATCCTTTTTTTCTGCGCGTAATCTGCTGCTTGCAAACAAAAAAACCACCGCTACCAGCGGTGGTT
TGTTTGCCGGATCAAGAGCTACCAACTCTTTTTCCGAAGGTAACTGGCTTCAGCAGAGCGCAGATACCAA
ATACTGTTCTTCTAGTGTAGCCGTAGTTAGGCCACCACTTCAAGAACTCTGTAGCACCGCCTACATACCT
CGCTCTGCTAATCCTGTTACCAGTGGCTGCTGCCAGTGGCGATAAGTCGTGTCTTACCGGGTTGGACTCA
AGACGATAGTTACCGGATAAGGCGCAGCGGTCGGGCTGAACGGGGGGTTCGTGCACACAGCCCAGCTTGG
AGCGAACGACCTACACCGAACTGAGATACCTACAGCGTGAGCTATGAGAAAGCGCCACGCTTCCCGAAGG
GAGAAAGGCGGACAGGTATCCGGTAAGCGGCAGGGTCGGAACAGGAGAGCGCACGAGGGAGCTTCCAGGG
GGAAACGCCTGGTATCTTTATAGTCCTGTCGGGTTTCGCCACCTCTGACTTGAGCGTCGATTTTTGTGAT
GCTCGTCAGGGGGGCGGAGCCTATGGAAAAACGCCAGCAACGCGGCCTTTTTACGGTTCCTGGCCTTTTG
CTGGCCTTTTGCTCACATGTTCTTTCCTGCGTTATCCCCTGATTCTGTGGATAACCGTATTACCGCCTTT
GAGTGAGCTGATACCGCTCGCCGCAGCCGAACGACCGAGCGCAGCGAGTCAGTGAGCGAGGAAGCGGAAG
AGCGCCCAATACGCAAACCGCCTCTCCCCGCGCGTTGGCCGATTCATTAATGCAGCTGGCACGACAGGTT
TCCCGACTGGAAAGCGGGCAGTGAGCGCAACGCAATTAATGTGAGTTAGCTCACTCATTAGGCACCCCAG
GCTTTACACTTTATGCTTCCGGCTCGTATGTTGTGTGGAATTGTGAGCGGATAACAATTTCACACAGGAA
ACAGCTATGACCATGATTACGCCAAGCTCTAGCTAGAGGTCGACCAATTCTCATGTTTGACAGCTTATCA
TCGCAGATCCGGGCAACGTTGTTGCCATTGCTGCAGGCGCAGAACTGGTAGGTATGGA
Features (pLannotate 1.2.2; 18 found; start..end, strand, type, name):
    154..533     +  enhancer       CMV enhancer: human cytomegalovirus immediate early enhancer
    535..734     +  promoter       CMV promoter: human cytomegalovirus (CMV) immediate early promoter
    802..840     +  misc_feature   Ad SA (fragment): adenovirus major late transcript splice acceptor (Friedrich and Soriano, 1991)
    873..1082    -  CDS            PTP (fragment): TERM_ADE02 - Experimental evidence at protein level: Swiss-Prot protein existence level 1. Protein covalently bound to the viral DNA that acts as a primer for viral genomic replication by DNA strand displacement. Assembles on the viral origin of replication in an initiation complex with viral polymerase, DBP, host NFIA and host POU2F1/OCT1. During initiation, the polymerase covalently couples the first dCTP with Ser- 580 of pTP. The terminal protein stimulates the template activity over 20 fold compared to protein-free templates. Neo-synthesized viral genomes are linked to two preterminal prot
   1113..1202    +  intron         chimeric intron (fragment): chimera between introns from adenovirus and immunoglobulin heavy chain genes
   1221..1267    +  CDS            IgH signal sequence (fragment): signal sequence from the mouse immunoglobulin heavy chain variable region
   4059..4712    +  CDS            Cd4 (fragment): CD4_RAT - Experimental evidence at protein level: Swiss-Prot protein existence level 1. Integral membrane glycoprotein that plays an essential role in the immune response and serves multiple functions in responses against both external and internal offenses. In T-cells, functions primarily as a coreceptor for MHC class II molecule:peptide complex. The antigens presented by class II peptides are derived from extracellular proteins while class I peptides are derived from cytosolic proteins. Interacts simultaneously with the T-cell receptor (TCR) and the MHC class II presented by antigen presenti
   4818..4873    +  polyA_signal   β-globin poly(A) signal: rabbit β-globin polyadenylation signal (Gil and Proudfoot, 1987)
   5387..7068    -  rep_origin     oriP (fragment): Epstein-Barr virus oriP replication origin (Yates et al., 2000)
   7195..7299    +  promoter       AmpR promoter: bla
   7300..8160    +  CDS            AmpR: β-lactamase; bla; confers resistance to ampicillin, carbenicillin, and related antibiotics
   8331..8919    +  rep_origin     ori: high-copy-number ColE1/pMB1/pBR322/pUC origin of replication
   9102..9194    +  CDS            lacI (fragment): lac repressor; lacI; The lac repressor binds to the lac operator to inhibit transcription in E. coli. This inhibition can be relieved by adding lactose or isopropyl-β-D-thiogalactopyranoside (IPTG).
   9207..9228    +  protein_bind   CAP binding site: CAP binding activates transcription in the presence of cAMP. E. coli catabolite activator protein
   9243..9273    +  promoter       lac promoter: promoter for the E. coli lac operon
   9281..9297    +  protein_bind   lac operator: The lac repressor binds to the lac operator to inhibit transcription in E. coli. This inhibition can be relieved by adding lactose or isopropyl-β-D-thiogalactopyranoside (IPTG). lac repressor encoded by lacI
   9367..9383    +  promoter       tet promoter (fragment): E. coli promoter for tetracycline efflux protein gene
   9393..9418    -  CDS            bla(M) (fragment): β-lactamase lacking the signal sequence; bla(M); allows cytosolic expression of β-lactamase
