[The description below was written by a language model from this plasmid's Addgene catalogue record and pLannotate feature annotations shown in this document.]
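Description:
RON6-bio is a mammalian expression plasmid built on the pTT3 backbone, designed to produce a soluble, secreted recombinant form of the Plasmodium falciparum merozoite protein RON6 by transient transfection. It is propagated in E. coli through a high-copy ColE1/pUC-type origin and selected with ampicillin via the β-lactamase gene. The backbone also carries an Epstein-Barr virus oriP fragment, which can support episomal maintenance in cells that supply EBNA1. Small lac regulatory remnants and other short fragments near the end of the sequence appear to be backbone leftovers with no evident function.

Expression is driven by the CMV immediate-early enhancer and promoter, followed by adenovirus-derived leader and splice sequences and a chimeric intron fragment that promote efficient processing of the transcript, and it terminates at a rabbit β-globin polyadenylation signal. The insert, cloned between NotI and AscI sites that remain intact, is a synthetic, codon-optimised full-length RON6. Its native signal peptide has been replaced by a mouse-derived secretion leader, which the feature table annotates as an immunoglobulin heavy chain signal sequence. Fifteen serine or threonine residues have been changed to alanine, in line with the stated aim of producing a protein with no N-linked glycans, since such modifications would otherwise be added inappropriately in mammalian cells.

At the C terminus, the backbone contributes rat Cd4 domains 3 and 4 and a peptide substrate for enzymatic biotinylation. The biotinylation sequence itself is not annotated in the feature table. Cotransfection with a BirA biotin ligase construct yields monobiotinylated protein. The plasmid belongs to a library of recombinant merozoite surface and secreted proteins.
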