Addgene plasmid #47785: RON6-bio
Purpose: Expresses enzymatically monobiotinylated full-length RON6 with no N-linked glycans upon cotransfection with BirA in mammalian cells. Contains a C-terminal rat Cd4 d3+4 tag.
Depositing lab: Gavin Wright. Depositing organization: Wellcome Sanger Institute. Publication: A library of functional recombinant cell surface and secreted Plasmodium falciparum merozoite proteins. Crosnier C, Wanaguru M, McDade B, Osier FH, Marsh K, Rayner JC, Wright GJ. Mol Cell Proteomics. 2013 Sep 16. 10.1074/mcp.O113.028357 PubMed 24043421.
Backbone
  Vector backbone: pTT3
  Backbone manufacturer: Yves Durocher, NRC
  Backbone size w/o insert (bp): 6633
  Total vector size (bp): 9438
  Vector type: Mammalian Expression
Growth in bacteria
  Bacterial resistance: Ampicillin, 100 μg/mL
  Growth temperature: 37°C
  Growth strain: DH5alpha
  Copy number: High Copy
Gene/Insert
  Gene/Insert name: Codon-optimised RON6
  Species: Synthetic; Plasmodium falciparum
  Insert size (bp): 2805
  Mutation: Exogenous signal peptide of mouse origin replaced endogenous signal peptide. Created the following point mutations: S75A, T78A, T103A, T111A, T123A, S135A, S484A, S504A, T539A, T600A, S604A, T633A, T795A, T851A and S916A
  Promoter: CMV
  Tag / fusion protein: rat Cd4 d3+4 (C terminal on backbone); enzymatic biotinylation sequence (C terminal on backbone)
  Cloning method: Restriction Enzyme; 5′ cloning site NotI (not destroyed); 3′ cloning site AscI (not destroyed)
  Sequencing primers: 5′ CMV-fwd
Resource information
  A portion of this plasmid was derived from a plasmid made by: pTT3 was obtained under an MTA from Yves Durocher, National Research Council of Canada- Biotechnology Research Institute
Terms and licenses: Academic/Nonprofit Terms; Industry Terms: Not Available to Industry
How to cite: RON6-bio was a gift from Gavin Wright (Addgene plasmid # 47785 ; http://n2t.net/addgene:47785 ; RRID:Addgene_47785)
