>Addgene plasmid #47785 | RON6-bio | addgene partial sequence | sequence record 71158 | CMV-F 5'-CGCAAATGGGCGGTAGGCGTG-3'
TGAACCGTCAGATCCTCACTCTCTTCCGCATCGCTGTCTGCGAGGGCCAGCTGTTGGGCTCGCGGTTGAG
GACAAACTCTTCGCGGTCTTTCCAGTACTCTTGGATCGGAAACCCGTCGGCCTCCGAACGGTACTCCGCC
ACCGAGGGACCTGAGCGAGTCCGCATCGACCGGATCGGAAAACCTCTCGAGAAAGGCGTCTAACCAGTCA
CAGTCGCAAGGTAGGCTGAGCACCGTGGCGGGCGGCAGCGGGTGGCGGTCGGGGTTGTTTCTGGCGGAGG
TGCTGCTGATGATGTAATTAAAGTAGGCGGTCTTGAGACGGCGGATGGTCGAGGTGAGGTGTGGCAGGCT
TGAGATCCAGCTGTTGGGGTGAGTACTCCCTCTCAAAAGCGGGCATTACTTCTGCGCTAAGATTGTCAGT
TTCCAAAAACGAGGAGGATTTGATATTCACCTGGCCCGATCTGGCCATACACTTGAGTGACAATGACATC
CACTTTGCCTTTCTCTCCACAGGTGTCCACTCCCAGGTCCAAGTTTGCCACCATGGAGTTTCAGACCCAG
GTACTCATGTCCCTGCTGCTCTGCATGTCTGGTGCGGCCGCTTTCCTGCGGAACAAAGAGCACGCCAACC
TGATCAACAGCTACAACGACATCGTCGAGGACATCAACATCAAGAAAGAGGAAAAGAGCAGCAGCGAGCC
CCCATTCATCCCCATCAAGAACAAGATCGACAACGTGCACACCAAGAACAACAACCAGTACAACCTGCAC
AACAACAAGGCCAACAAAGCCCACCTGACCTACGGCACCCACACCAGCTTTCTGCAGAACTGCGCCATCA
ACGACTGCGTGGACGTGGACAACAAGGACAGCGAGATCAACAATATCGCCAAAGAGAAGGACGACAAC
