>Addgene plasmid #47785 | RON6-bio | addgene partial sequence | sequence record 71520 | EBVori-F 5'-CCACTCAGTGTTGGCAAATG-3'
GAGAACCCCTTTGTGTTTGGTCCCCCCCCGTGTCACATGTGGAACAGGGCCCAGTTGGCAAGTTGTACCA
ACCAACTGAAGGGATTACATGCACTGCCCCGCGAAGAAGGGGCAGAGATGTCGTAGTCAGGTTTAGTTCG
TCCGGGGCGGGGATCGATCCTCTAGCTAGAGATCTCCGAGGGATCTCGACCAAATGATTTGCCCTCCCAT
ATGTCCTTCCGAGTGAGAGACACAAAAAATTCCAACACACTATTGCAATGAAAATAAATTTCCTTTATTA
GCCAGAGGTCGAGGTCGGGGGATCCTTAATTAATCACGTGTCTAGACTTAACGATGATTCCACACCATTT
TCTGTGCATCCAGAATATGATGCAGTGATCCGGAATTCAACCCTTTGGATAAAACCTGGATCTTGGAGTC
CATCTTGACCTCTTCACCTTCACTCAGTAGACATTGCCACACCCCTGCTTCAGGGGCCTGCACTTGAATC
ACTTTCTCCTGCCTGGAGACCCTGGCCTCCTGATTCTCCTGCTTCAAGATCAGTCTCATCTTGGGTGAGG
TGGGTCCCATCACCTCACAGGTCAAAGTGTTGCTGTCGGGCTGAGTCACTTTCATCACCACCAGGTTCAC
TTCCTGATACAGTATCCCTCTGTCCAGAGTCAGGGTCAGGTTGCCAGAACCAGCAAACTGAAGGGAGACC
TGGGGTATCTGAAGGGTGAGTGGGAGCGTTTCGGACAGCTGGAACTTGGGGTTGCTAGTAGACTTCTGCA
CAGACACCTTTTGGTTCTTTAGGGAGAAGGTGATCCAGGACTGGGAAGAAGGAGCCTTCTCTGCCTTCCA
TCTCAACTCTCCCTGCAGGCTTTCCTCTCCAAGGTTGAGTGGGAAGGAGAACTCCGCTGACTCCCCCTCA
CTCTTATAGGCCGTGATGGAGGTCGACGGCGCGCCTCCGGTTTTCTGCTTCTCGTGCAGGGGCAGCACGT
ACAGGGTGCCGATGGTGTC
