>Addgene plasmid #47785 | RON6-bio | addgene partial sequence | sequence record 72221 | rCd4-R 5'-TCCCTGCAGGCTTTCCTCTCCAAGGTTGAG-3'
CCTCACTCTTATAGGCCGTGATGGAGGTCGACGGCGCGCCTCCGGTTTTCTGCTTCTCGTGCAGGGGCAG
CACGTACAGGGTGCCGATGGTGTCGATGCCCAGCACCTTCATATCGTTTTTCTTTTTCTTCTTATACTTG
TTGGCGGAGTTCTCGCTCAGGATGTCATCCTTCTCGGGGTCCTGGTAGAACTGGGCCAGGCAGATATTGT
ACTCGCCAGGGGTGCTGATCTTGATGTTCTCGAACAGGATCTCGTTGTACAGCACCTTGCTCAGCACGGG
TTCTTTCAGGATTTCCTCGCTTTCCATCAGGTTCTTCTCGATGGTCATGGGGCCGCAGGCGCTGTTCTTC
TTGACCACCAGAAACTGCAGGCACTCGTGCAGATTGTAGCCCTTGATGGTCACGAACTGGCTGGGCACGA
AGTGCACGTCGTCGGTGGCGTAGATGCTGTACTTCTTGTTCCGCTCGGGCTCGGCAATGGCGCAGTGGTG
GAAGTCGGGTCTGCAGGCGCCGTTGTGCTCGTTGATGAAGGGCTCGCAGATTGTCTCGATGTTCCGGCCG
ATCTGTTCCAGCTTGTAGCACTGGGTAGGGCCTCTGGGCCGGTTGTAGCACCGCTCTTTGTTGCATTCCA
TGGGGCAGTACAGGTGGTGGCTCTTTTTCTCATTCCAGGTGATCTTGCTCCGCTTCATGATCTTTTCTTC
CTCGAGCTTGTTGTACTCGGGGAAGTTGTAGTGCTTCATCAGGCCGTAGCCTTTCTCGTTGATGTACTTC
TGCAGGGCGTTCTCGGAGATGTCCTTCAGCTTCTTCAGCTCGTCGTTGATCTTGGTCAGCCGCAGGGTCA
GGATCTCGACGGACTTCTGGATCAGCTCGTTATAGATCTTGTACTCTTTGATCCGGCTCATGGCCTCGAA
CTTCAGCTTCAGCTCTCTGTTCTTCAGGTCCTTGTGGTGGCTCA
